Addgene plasmid #124343: pAS1-rab-3P::his-24::tagBFP
Purpose: Nuclear Localized Pan-Neuronal tagBFP
Depositing lab: Andrew Leifer. Depositing organization: Princeton University. Publication: TWISP: a transgenic worm for interrogating signal propagation in Caenorhabditis elegans. Sharma AK, Randi F, Kumar S, Dvali S, Leifer AM. Genetics. 2024 Jul 8;227(3):iyae077. doi: 10.1093/genetics/iyae077. PubMed 38733622.
Backbone
  Vector backbone: pAS1
  Backbone manufacturer: Anuj Sharma/Leifer Lab
  Vector type: Worm Expression
Growth in bacteria
  Bacterial resistance: Ampicillin, 100 μg/mL
  Growth temperature: 37°C
  Growth strain: DH5alpha
  Copy number: High Copy
Gene/Insert
  Gene/Insert name: rab-3, tagBFP
  Species: C. elegans (nematode)
  Entrez Gene: rab-3 (a.k.a. CELE_C18A3.6)
  Cloning method: Gibson Cloning
Terms and licenses: Academic/Nonprofit Terms; Industry Terms: Not Available to Industry
How to cite: pAS1-rab-3P::his-24::tagBFP was a gift from Andrew Leifer (Addgene plasmid # 124343 ; http://n2t.net/addgene:124343 ; RRID:Addgene_124343)
