[The description below was written by a language model from this plasmid's Addgene catalogue record and pLannotate feature annotations shown in this document.]
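Description:
pAS1-rab-3P::his-24::tagBFP is a C. elegans expression plasmid built by Gibson cloning in the pAS1 backbone. The feature tables show that this backbone carries pBluescript-type elements. These comprise a high-copy ColE1/pUC origin, an ampicillin resistance gene (β-lactamase) with its own promoter for selection in E. coli, an f1 phage origin, and remnants of the lacZα/lac promoter region with flanking T7 and T3 promoters around what was the multiple cloning site. No worm selection or rescue marker is annotated.

The payload is a pan-neuronal, nuclear-localized blue fluorescent reporter. According to the name and catalogue fields, the rab-3 promoter drives expression. It is not annotated as a feature, but a stretch of roughly 4.4 kb with no annotation lies between the MCS remnant and the his-24 coding sequence, which is where such a promoter would be expected to sit. Downstream, the C. elegans linker histone H1.1 gene his-24 is followed on the same strand by a blue fluorescent protein that the annotation identifies as mTagBFP2. As the construct name indicates, the two form a histone fusion, which tethers the fluorophore to chromatin and confines the signal to nuclei. A short match to aex-5 after the reporter probably reflects genomic sequence carried in with a 3′ regulatory region, although the record does not name the 3′ UTR. The depositor sequence and the repository's sequencing result differ by only a few bases in length and show the same feature order.

The construct labels all neuronal nuclei in blue, which helps with segmenting and identifying neurons in whole-brain imaging. It is associated with a transgenic worm strain developed for studying signal propagation in the nervous system.
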