Features (pLannotate 1.2.2; 15 found; start..end, strand, type, name):
     30..458     -  rep_origin     f1 ori (sequence partly withheld): f1 bacteriophage origin of replication; arrow indicates direction of (+) strand synthesis
    463..618     -  CDS            lacZα (fragment): LacZα fragment of β-galactosidase; lacZ fragment
    626..644     +  promoter       T7 promoter: promoter for bacteriophage T7 RNA polymerase
    667..691     +  misc_feature   MCS (fragment): pBluescript multiple cloning site
   5080..5667    +  CDS            his-24 (fragment): H24_CAEEL - Also known as H1.1 Experimental evidence at protein level: Swiss-Prot protein existence level 1. Histones H1 are necessary for the condensation of nucleosome chains into higher-order structures. From Caenorhabditis elegans.
   5737..6531    +  CDS            mTagBFP2: mTagBFP2 is a basic (constitutively fluorescent) blue fluorescent protein published in 2011, derived from Entacmaea quadricolor. It is reported to be a very rapidly-maturing monomer with very low acid sensitivity.
   7090..7185    +  CDS            aex-5 (fragment): AEX5_CAEEL - Also known as kpc-3 From Caenorhabditis elegans.
   7307..7325    -  promoter       T3 promoter: promoter for bacteriophage T3 RNA polymerase
   7370..7386    -  protein_bind   lac operator: The lac repressor binds to the lac operator to inhibit transcription in E. coli. This inhibition can be relieved by adding lactose or isopropyl-β-D-thiogalactopyranoside (IPTG). lac repressor encoded by lacI
   7394..7424    -  promoter       lac promoter: promoter for the E. coli lac operon
   7439..7460    -  protein_bind   CAP binding site: CAP binding activates transcription in the presence of cAMP. E. coli catabolite activator protein
   7473..7565    -  CDS            lacI (fragment): lac repressor; lacI; The lac repressor binds to the lac operator to inhibit transcription in E. coli. This inhibition can be relieved by adding lactose or isopropyl-β-D-thiogalactopyranoside (IPTG).
   7748..8336    -  rep_origin     ori: high-copy-number ColE1/pMB1/pBR322/pUC origin of replication
   8507..9367    -  CDS            AmpR: β-lactamase; bla; confers resistance to ampicillin, carbenicillin, and related antibiotics
   9368..9472    -  promoter       AmpR promoter: bla
>Addgene plasmid #124343 | pAS1-rab-3P::his-24::tagBFP | depositor full sequence | sequence record 237347 | pAS1-rab-3P::his-24::tagBFP sequence 9495 bps
CTAAATTGTAAGCGTTAATATTTTGTTAAAATTCGCGTTAAATTTTTGTTAAATCAGCTCATTTTTTAAC
CAATAGGCCGAAATCGGCAAAATCCCTTATAAATCAAAAGAATAGACCGAGATAGGGT
[37 nt withheld, positions 129-165]
AAAGAACGTGGACTCCAACGTCAAAGG
[49 nt withheld, positions 193-241]
T
[91 nt withheld, positions 243-333]
G
[124 nt withheld, positions 335-458]
CCCATTCGCCATTCAGGCTGCGCAACTGTTGGGAAGGGCGATCGGTGCGGGCCTCTTCGCTATTACGCCA
GCTGGCGAAAGGGGGATGTGCTGCAAGGCGATTAAGTTGGGTAACGCCAGGGTTTTCCCAGTCACGACGT
TGTAAAACGACGGCCAGTGAGCGCGCGTAATACGACTCACTATAGGGCGAATTGGAGCTCCACCGCGGAC
TAGTGGATCCCCCGGGCTGCAGGCGAGTTTTGACTGGCTTTCAAAAACTGAGTGATTACTAATTATTTTT
GAAAAAATTAACAGTTGTGATATGATATTTAGACATTTTTGCAATATATAATTTGTTTGAAAAAAAAACA
TTTTTTAATGGTCTTCGAAGCTATAATAGTTTTTCGTAAAATTTTAAATAAAACAGCTGACAGATATCCA
CATTCAATAATTGAAAGTATGCAGTTCTCTTTTTTTTTGTCAAATAGAAAAAAAGTAACAGATGGTCAGA
TATAATCTAGGTTAATCTGACTCTGGTCATCGATGAACTCATTTTCATCATAATCATTCTTCTTTCAAAT
GGTCTGTTCGGAATTCGAATATTCAATAAATGGATATCTTATTAGATGCTCCGGATTTATTCCACCAAAC
TTCCAAGACGTAAGTTCAATTTAAACAAAATTACTATAGCTTGAAAAAATGAGAAAAAACGAGCAGATAA
AAAAATAACAGAAAAAATCCATAAAAATGACGAGGGTTCCGTGCGAAAATCGTCATTGTTTTTGGCTTGC
ATCACACTTTTCCGCGAGTCAGCCACACTGTTTTATCGATTATTATTTTTCTGATTTCAGAAACCGGAAA
CTTACAACTGAGATGCTTTCATTTTGATTTTTTTAAATTTAGTTTTGATTTCAGCGATTTGTTTGAATAT
AATTATGCATGAGTTGGCTTTTGCATTTTTAGATAAATAAGTTCACATGCTCGGACAAATTGTGTGGTTT
AATCTGTGAAAGTTTTGAATCTTCTGTTTGAAAAAAAAACATTTTTAATTTGTATATACGAGTGAATTGG
TTAGGCCCTGGTTACGTTTTCCAGCGAATTCATTCAAATTTCTTATTTTTTCTATTTTTTCAATTAAATA
ATTTAGTTCTCTATCACATGTGTATGATCAAAATTTCATTCCTAATCGTAAGCAAATTTAGGCTCATCCG
TAGTATAATTTTGTTATGAAGGGCTTCACAGTAAAAGCTCAAACTCCAACATTTAGCAACTAGCAACCAA
CAAAAAACCAAAGAAATGTCAGTTTTGAAAAGTCGTTATTTCTTTGTCTTCTCACAATTCACACATCATC
TTCTCGTTTTCCTCCGTTTTTTTGTCGTGCTTCCTTCTTTTCTTTACACATTTTTCTAACCTTTTTTTAA
GTCTATCCTCTCCTAATCCTTTGTACTCTCTAATCAGTTTTGCTGGTTGTGCTGCACAATTTTTATCAGA
TTTATGCGCGAAACAAAAGCCTCTCGCGGAGAGCTCCGCCAAATCCGGTCTTCTTTTTTCCTTGCCTATC
GGATTTCACAAACATTCAGTTTGTCACTTGACGATGTGTTGGAGGCATTACTACTAGGAAGTGTTATTCA
TATTTTTTATTCGTTTCTTTTTGGTGACTAAACGAAATATTCCGAACGTTTTCCTGATTTCAGGCGGCGG
AAACGAAGAAGACCATGAATAATCAACAGGCTGCCATTGCATCCGCCAGAAGTCGAGTGAGTTCTTTGAA
AATCTTTATTAGAGTTATTTGTGACAATTTGCCACTTTTTTTTTAATGTTTAATGAATCTGTAACGAAAT
TAATACCAAGGGTGTCCAACAGAACTATCTGAGCGGTTATTTAATTTTTAGATAGTATATTTCTTCCGAT
CGTAACATACATATTTTCAAGCATAGTACTGTGATTTAAGTTACAGTTTTCCAATCAGTCTTGATTTTAA
TAAAAACTTTTCAACTGCAAAAATGCCTCTGAAGTATTTTTCTATATTTTTATAGTTGAATAATTTTTTG
ATTGGCACAAAGACCGCCGAGATATGAGCCGTTAAAGTAAAGCTGCATGGATTCAATATGGTTTGTATTT
GATTGGAGTCACTTACATGGAAATATTTGTATTTAAATCTCATATTTTAAAACAAGACAAACACCAAATT
AAATTTTTATTAATCTGAACATTTTTCAATCGATTTGGTAAACAAATTATTAGATGTTTCCCTCAAAAAT
TGTAACAATTCCTAAATTGTGGCACTTATAATAACATCGTCCTGAATTCTCAAAAAAAACCGAATGCTAA
GAGAGATTTCGTTTAACTGGGACCTGTAACTGAATTTTCAAATATTGGCAGTTTTTGATAAACTGGGAGG
GAAATCAAAAACCAAAACTACAGTACCCCTCGTGTTATAATAAATTGTCATTCACTCCTTTTTTGTTCCC
AACATTTGCTCCCATCTCCTGACGAGAAAGAACAATTTTATGAGCACGGGAACCCGTGGGCGTCCATCCG
TTCCTCCTGTGCAATTTCAGCCCCCTTCCTCTACATTCTCTGTGTTCCCGTTTTTATCGTTTTATGGGTA
TCGGGAACGGACAGATCGCTTCCATTTGCTTCTATTCCGTCCTCACAAGACGTCCCACTAACTGATTTTC
TTCTGATTTCTTTTCACTGAAAATGGGAAAGAAAGAAAAAGACGATGAATCGACGACTTCTTCTCAGGAG
AAGGTGAAGAAGAAGGATAAGGAGAAAGTTCATCTAAGGCTGAAAGATAAAGTAAAAAAACTTAGAAAAT
CTAAGTCGATTGCAGTATCTTCTCCAGCTGATTATATGACTTGTCAGTGTGAACCATGCAAAAAAGTAGC
TCTCGAGGTAATAATTTTTAAACTCAATACGTAGTTAAGTTTGAACTCCTTTTAATTTACTTATCATCTA
ATTTACCGTCACAATAGTACTTCCATTAGCAATTATTTTAAAATTACATGCATAGCTTCAATGTTCGTTT
TTTTGCGTTCTCATATCGTATGTTGTCTGCCTCTCGAATACTGACTGTCCGACTAGAATGTCCCGGTAGG
ATTACTGTACGGTCACTGGGAATAAACTGTTTCTGAAATCAATCTGAAATTCCGTAGATCTTCTTGGTTC
AATTTCTTATTCCTCAATCTTTGGACAACGTCACCTTCAGAGTCGTCGTTGAGTATCCCATCATTAACTA
GTCAATCTTTCTCTCTTTTTCATTTCCCCCAACTTTTCTGCATATTTTTTGACGACGACGACCTCGACGG
CAACGAGAATACATTTATCTATTTTTTAGTATAGCATATATACATTTTCTACTTTTCTCTAACCCATTTC
AGACGTATAGATTTTGGTTTTCGAATGCAACTTTGAGATTTTTCAAAGATCTTCAGATGGGAGCAGTGGA
CTGTCTATTTGATATTCTTAAAATGTACTCTATAAAAGATGAAACTGTAATGACCAATTCCCTACATAAA
TATTTTTAACTAATTGGTCGGATATTTGGGGATCAGAGAAGTACTTGTTTTTGCGATATTAATAATGATA
TATTTTTCTAGTAAAAAAATGTTAAGCGATTTGTGAATAATTAAGTTGGCTTGAAAAAGATTTTTTGATA
GCTATGTATTTTGTTAATTTAAATCAGATTTTAAAACTTTATTATTGACTATTTATATATATTATATATT
ATATATTTTCATGGTTTAATCAAAATCTATTAAATTATTTCTAAAATCTCTAAATATCGAATTCTCTAAA
AAGCTTCATCAACAAAAGCATTTCAATTATCTAACACAATGAGAATAATTCAAGAACTGAAATAGAAAGA
AATCTAGAAAAAAAAGAGAGTGAGGTGCCCTATTAAATCGGTGCTCTCCTCTCTAACAGAAGCGCCTACA
CGCACCCAAGAGAGCTCTTTTTCTTTCTTTTTTCGGAGCACACATACACGCATACACTCCTCAGAAGTGT
ATAGAGAAAATGGGAGAAGAAGCGAAAGAAGACGAAGAAGCGGTTGTGATGTATGCATCGGGCGTTTCTA
TCTCTCTCCGTGAGCAACGAGCTAGTCAACCCATCGATCCATTTTTGTGAGCACACACAGAGAGAGACTC
AAACACACTCACAGCTTCACACTGAGCTCCAAGAGCTCTGTAGAGAGAAGCCAGAGTATGCTTTCCTCGA
TTTTCCTAACGTCTTCTTCTTCTGCTTTTTTCTTTTTCCCAACGAGTTGTAGTCCACTAACTTCAATTTT
TCCTCCAGAGAAAGAGTTTTAGAGAGACAGCTGATAAATACACTAGAGAAATAAAAAGAATGATAAAAAT
TTGCTATTTTAATCAGTTCCCTCTCGTTTCTCTAAGTTTTGTTGTTGGGTTGGGAAATTAAAATTGGAAA
ATGGAAATAACGTTTTTTTCTGTCTAATCTTGAATTCTCCAGACATTTCTTATTTCCTTTTTTGTTGCAA
GTTTTTCTTCCTTCTCTAATTTTTAATCAAAGATATCTCGCTATGAACTTTGAATTTTTGATATTTTGAT
TCTATAAATACATAAAGTAATCTAAATGCTCTTTTAAAATAAATCTACAGTAGCCCTATTTTCAGCCTAG
GATGTCTGATTCCGCTGTTGTTGCCGCCGCTGTCGAGCCAAAGGTCCCAAAGGCTAAGGCCGCCAAGGCC
GCCAAGCCAGCCGCCAAGGCCGCCAAGCCAACCAAAGTTGCCAAGGCCAAGGCTCCAGTCGCTCACCCAC
CATACATCAACATGATCAAGGAGGCCATCAAGCAGCTCAAGGACCGCAAAGGAGCTTCCAAGCAGGCAAT
CCTCAAGTTCATCTCCCAAAACTACAAGCTCGGAGACAATGTCATCCAGATCAATGCTCATCTCCGTCAG
GCTCTCAAGCGTGGTGTCACCAGCAAGGCCCTTGTTCAAGCCGCCGGATCCGGAGCCAACGGACGTTTCC
GTGTGCCAGAGAAGGCCGCCGCCGCCAAGAAGCCAGCAGCAGCCAAGAAGCCAGCAGCAGCCAAGAAACC
AGCAGCCGCCAAGAAAGCCACTGGAGAGAAGAAGGCAAAGAAGCCAGCCGCTGCCAAGCCAAAGAAGGCC
GCCACCGGAGATAAGAAGGTCAAGAAGGCCAAGAGCCCAAAGAAGGTTGCCAAGCCAGCTGCCAAGAAGG
TCGCCAAGTCTCCAGCCAAGAAGGCCGCTCCAAAGAAGATCGCCAAGCCAGCTGCCAAGAAGGCCGCCAA
GCCAGCCGCCAAGGCCGCATGCATGTCCGAACTCATCAAGGAGAACATGCACATGAAGCTCTACATGGAG
GGAACCGTAGACAACCACCACTTCAAGTGCACCTCCGAGGGAGAGGGAAAGCCATACGAGGGAACCCAAA
CCATGCGTATCAAGGTCGTCGAGGGAGGACCACTCCCATTCGCCTTCGACATCCTCGCCACCTCCTTCCT
CTACGGGTCCAAGGTAAGTTTAAACATATATATACTAACTAACCCTGATTATTTAAATTTTCAGACCTTC
ATCAACCACACCCAAGGAATCCCAGACTTCTTCAAGCAATCCTTCCCAGAGGGATTCACCTGGGAGCGTG
TCACCACCTACGAGGACGGAGGAGTCCTCACCGCCACCCAAGACACCTCCCTCCAAGACGGATGCCTCAT
CTACAACGTCAAGATCCGTGGAGTCAACTTCACCTCCAACGGACCAGTCATGCAAAAGAAGACCCTCGGA
TGGGAGACCTTCACCGAGACCCTCTACCCAGCCGACGGAGGACTAGAGGGACGTAACGACATGGCCCTCA
AGCTCGTCGGAGGCTCCCACCTCATCGCCAACATCAAGGTAAGTTTAAACAGTTCGGTACTAACTAACCA
TACATATTTAAATTTTCAGACCACCTACCGTTCCAAGAAGCCAGCCAAGAACCTCAAGATGCCAGGAGTC
TACTACGTTGACTACCGTCTAGAGCGTATCAAGGAGGCCAACAACGAGACCTACGTCGAGCAACACGAGG
TCGCCGTCGCCCGTTACTGCGACCTCCCATCCAAGCTCGGACACAAGCTCAACTAAAAGCTTTGGAATTC
ATCTCGCGCCCGTGCCTCTGACTTCTAAGTCCAATTACTCTTCAACATCCCTACATGCTCTTTCTCCCTG
TGCTCCCACCCCCTATTTTTGTTATTATCAAAAAAACTTCTTCTTAATTTCTTTGTTTTTTAGCTTCTTT
TAAGTCACCTCTAACAATGAAATTGTGTAGATTCAAAAATAGAATTAATTCGTAATAAAAAGTCGAAAAA
AATTGTGCTCCCTCCCCCCATTAATAATAATTCTATCCCAAAATCTACACAATGTTCTGTGTACACTTCT
TATGTTTTTTTTACTTCTGATAAATTTTTTTTGAAACATCATAGAAAAAACCGCACACAAAATACCTTAT
CATATGTTACGTTTCAGTTTATGACCGCAATTTTTATTTCTTCGCACGTCTGGGCCTCTCATGACGTCAA
ATCATGCTCATCGTGAAAAAGTTTTGGAGTATTTTTGGAATTTTTCAATCAAGTGAAAGTTTATGAAATT
AATTTTCCTGCTTTTGCTTTTTGGGGGTTTCCCCTATTGTTTGTCAAGAGTTTCGAGGACGGCGTTTTTC
TTGCTAAAATCACAAGTATTGATGAGCACGATGCAAGAAAGATCGGAAGAAGGTTTGGGTTTGAGGCTCA
GTGGAAGGTGAGTAGAAGTTGATAATTTGAAAGTGGAGTAGTGTCTATGGGGTTTTTGCCTTAAATGACA
GAATACATTCCCAATATACCAAACATAACTGTTTGGGCCCGGTACCCAGCTTTTGTTCCCTTTAGTGAGG
GTTAATTGCGCGCTTGGCGTAATCATGGTCATAGCTGTTTCCTGTGTGAAATTGTTATCCGCTCACAATT
CCACACAACATACGAGCCGGAAGCATAAAGTGTAAAGCCTGGGGTGCCTAATGAGTGAGCTAACTCACAT
TAATTGCGTTGCGCTCACTGCCCGCTTTCCAGTCGGGAAACCTGTCGTGCCAGCTGCATTAATGAATCGG
CCAACGCGCGGGGAGAGGCGGTTTGCGTATTGGGCGCTCTTCCGCTTCCTCGCTCACTGACTCGCTGCGC
TCGGTCGTTCGGCTGCGGCGAGCGGTATCAGCTCACTCAAAGGCGGTAATACGGTTATCCACAGAATCAG
GGGATAACGCAGGAAAGAACATGTGAGCAAAAGGCCAGCAAAAGGCCAGGAACCGTAAAAAGGCCGCGTT
GCTGGCGTTTTTCCATAGGCTCCGCCCCCCTGACGAGCATCACAAAAATCGACGCTCAAGTCAGAGGTGG
CGAAACCCGACAGGACTATAAAGATACCAGGCGTTTCCCCCTGGAAGCTCCCTCGTGCGCTCTCCTGTTC
CGACCCTGCCGCTTACCGGATACCTGTCCGCCTTTCTCCCTTCGGGAAGCGTGGCGCTTTCTCATAGCTC
ACGCTGTAGGTATCTCAGTTCGGTGTAGGTCGTTCGCTCCAAGCTGGGCTGTGTGCACGAACCCCCCGTT
CAGCCCGACCGCTGCGCCTTATCCGGTAACTATCGTCTTGAGTCCAACCCGGTAAGACACGACTTATCGC
CACTGGCAGCAGCCACTGGTAACAGGATTAGCAGAGCGAGGTATGTAGGCGGTGCTACAGAGTTCTTGAA
GTGGTGGCCTAACTACGGCTACACTAGAAGGACAGTATTTGGTATCTGCGCTCTGCTGAAGCCAGTTACC
TTCGGAAAAAGAGTTGGTAGCTCTTGATCCGGCAAACAAACCACCGCTGGTAGCGGTGGTTTTTTTGTTT
GCAAGCAGCAGATTACGCGCAGAAAAAAAGGATCTCAAGAAGATCCTTTGATCTTTTCTACGGGGTCTGA
CGCTCAGTGGAACGAAAACTCACGTTAAGGGATTTTGGTCATGAGATTATCAAAAAGGATCTTCACCTAG
ATCCTTTTAAATTAAAAATGAAGTTTTAAATCAATCTAAAGTATATATGAGTAAACTTGGTCTGACAGTT
ACCAATGCTTAATCAGTGAGGCACCTATCTCAGCGATCTGTCTATTTCGTTCATCCATAGTTGCCTGACT
CCCCGTCGTGTAGATAACTACGATACGGGAGGGCTTACCATCTGGCCCCAGTGCTGCAATGATACCGCGA
GACCCACGCTCACCGGCTCCAGATTTATCAGCAATAAACCAGCCAGCCGGAAGGGCCGAGCGCAGAAGTG
GTCCTGCAACTTTATCCGCCTCCATCCAGTCTATTAATTGTTGCCGGGAAGCTAGAGTAAGTAGTTCGCC
AGTTAATAGTTTGCGCAACGTTGTTGCCATTGCTACAGGCATCGTGGTGTCACGCTCGTCGTTTGGTATG
GCTTCATTCAGCTCCGGTTCCCAACGATCAAGGCGAGTTACATGATCCCCCATGTTGTGCAAAAAAGCGG
TTAGCTCCTTCGGTCCTCCGATCGTTGTCAGAAGTAAGTTGGCCGCAGTGTTATCACTCATGGTTATGGC
AGCACTGCATAATTCTCTTACTGTCATGCCATCCGTAAGATGCTTTTCTGTGACTGGTGAGTACTCAACC
AAGTCATTCTGAGAATAGTGTATGCGGCGACCGAGTTGCTCTTGCCCGGCGTCAATACGGGATAATACCG
CGCCACATAGCAGAACTTTAAAAGTGCTCATCATTGGAAAACGTTCTTCGGGGCGAAAACTCTCAAGGAT
CTTACCGCTGTTGAGATCCAGTTCGATGTAACCCACTCGTGCACCCAACTGATCTTCAGCATCTTTTACT
TTCACCAGCGTTTCTGGGTGAGCAAAAACAGGAAGGCAAAATGCCGCAAAAAAGGGAATAAGGGCGACAC
GGAAATGTTGAATACTCATACTCTTCCTTTTTCAATATTATTGAAGCATTTATCAGGGTTATTGTCTCAT
GAGCGGATACATATTTGAATGTATTTAGAAAAATAAACAAATAGGGGTTCCGCGCACATTTCCCCGAAAA
GTGCCAC
