Features (pLannotate 1.2.2; 15 found; start..end, strand, type, name):
     29..184     -  CDS            lacZα (fragment): LacZα fragment of β-galactosidase; lacZ fragment
    192..210     +  promoter       T7 promoter: promoter for bacteriophage T7 RNA polymerase
    233..257     +  misc_feature   MCS (fragment): pBluescript multiple cloning site
   4647..5234    +  CDS            his-24 (fragment): H24_CAEEL - Also known as H1.1 Experimental evidence at protein level: Swiss-Prot protein existence level 1. Histones H1 are necessary for the condensation of nucleosome chains into higher-order structures. From Caenorhabditis elegans.
   5304..6098    +  CDS            mTagBFP2: mTagBFP2 is a basic (constitutively fluorescent) blue fluorescent protein published in 2011, derived from Entacmaea quadricolor. It is reported to be a very rapidly-maturing monomer with very low acid sensitivity.
   6593..6745    +  CDS            aex-5 (fragment): AEX5_CAEEL - Also known as kpc-3 From Caenorhabditis elegans.
   6867..6885    -  promoter       T3 promoter: promoter for bacteriophage T3 RNA polymerase
   6930..6946    -  protein_bind   lac operator: The lac repressor binds to the lac operator to inhibit transcription in E. coli. This inhibition can be relieved by adding lactose or isopropyl-β-D-thiogalactopyranoside (IPTG). lac repressor encoded by lacI
   6954..6984    -  promoter       lac promoter: promoter for the E. coli lac operon
   6999..7020    -  protein_bind   CAP binding site: CAP binding activates transcription in the presence of cAMP. E. coli catabolite activator protein
   7033..7125    -  CDS            lacI (fragment): lac repressor; lacI; The lac repressor binds to the lac operator to inhibit transcription in E. coli. This inhibition can be relieved by adding lactose or isopropyl-β-D-thiogalactopyranoside (IPTG).
   7308..7896    -  rep_origin     ori: high-copy-number ColE1/pMB1/pBR322/pUC origin of replication
   8067..8927    -  CDS            AmpR: β-lactamase; bla; confers resistance to ampicillin, carbenicillin, and related antibiotics
   8928..9032    -  promoter       AmpR promoter: bla
   9085..24      -  rep_origin     f1 ori (across the origin) (sequence partly withheld): f1 bacteriophage origin of replication; arrow indicates direction of (+) strand synthesis
>Addgene plasmid #124343 | pAS1-rab-3P::his-24::tagBFP | addgene full sequence | sequence record 241938 | Addgene NGS Result
[24 nt withheld, positions 1-24]
CCCATTCGCCATTCAGGCTGCGCAACTGTTGGGAAGGGCGATCGGTGCGGGCCTCTTCGCTATTACGCCA
GCTGGCGAAAGGGGGATGTGCTGCAAGGCGATTAAGTTGGGTAACGCCAGGGTTTTCCCAGTCACGACGT
TGTAAAACGACGGCCAGTGAGCGCGCGTAATACGACTCACTATAGGGCGAATTGGAGCTCCACCGCGGAC
TAGTGGATCCCCCGGGCTGCAGGCGAGTTTTGACTGGCTTTCAAAAACTGAGTGATTACTAATTATTTTT
GAAAAAATTAACAGTTGTGATATGATATTTAGACATTTTTGCAATATATAATTTGTTTGAAAAAAAAACA
TTTTTTAATGGTCTTCGAAGCTATAATAGTTTTTCGTAAAATTTTAAATAAAACAGCTGACAGATATCCA
CATTCAATAATTGAAAGTATGCAGTTCTCTTTTTTTTTGTCAAATAGAAAAAAAGTAACAGATGGTCAGA
TATAATCTAGGTTAATCTGACTCTGGTCATCGATGAACTCATTTTCATCATAATCATTCTTCTTTCAAAT
GGTCTGTTCGGAATTCGAATATTCAATAAATGGATATCTTATTAGATGCTCCGGATTTATTCCACCAAAC
TTCCAAGACGTAAGTTCAATTTAAACAAAATTACTATAGCTTGAAAAAATGAGAAAAAACGAGCAGATAA
AAAAATAACAGAAAAAATCCATAAAAATGACGAGGGTTCCGTGCGAAAATCGTCATTGTTTTTGGCTTGC
ATCACACTTTTCCGCGAGTCAGCCACACTGTTTTATCGATTATTATTTTTCTGATTTCAGAAACCGGAAA
CTTACAACTGAGATGCTTTCATTTTGATTTTTTTAAATTTAGTTTTGATTTCAGCGATTTGTTTGAATAT
AATTATGCATGAGTTGGCTTTTGCATTTTTAGATAAATAAGTTCACATGCTCGGACAAATTGTGTGGTTT
AATCTGTGAAAGTTTTGAATCTTCTGTTTGAAAAAAAAAACATTTTTAATTTGTATATACGAGTGAATTG
GTTAGGCCCTGGTTACGTTTTCCAGCGAATTCATTCAAATTTCTTATTTTTTCTATTTTTTCAATTAAAT
AATTTAGTTCTCTATCACATGTGTATGATCAAAATTTCATTCCTAATCGTAAGCAAATTTAGGCTCATCC
GTAGTATAATTTTGTTATGAAGGGCTTCACAGTAAAAGCTCAAACTCCAACATTTAGCAACTAGCAACCA
ACAAAAAACCAAAGAAATGTCAGTTTTGAAAAGTCGTTATTTCTTTGTCTTCTCACAATTCACACATCAT
CTTCTCGTTTTCCTCCGTTTTTTTGTCGTGCTTCCTTCTTTTCTTTACACATTTTTCTAACCTTTTTTTA
AGTCTATCCTCTCCTAATCCTTTGTACTCTCTAATCAGTTTTGCTGGTTGTGCTGCACAATTTTTATCAG
ATTTATGCGCGAAACAAAAGCCTCTCGCGGAGAGCTCCGCCAAATCCGGTCTTCTTTTTTCCTTGCCTAT
CGGATTTCACAAACATTCAGTTTGTCACTTGACGATGTGTTGGAGGCATTACTACTAGGAAGTGTTATTC
ATATTTTTTATTCGTTTCTTTTTGGTGACTAAACGAAATATTCCGAACGTTTTCCTGATTTCAGGCGGCG
GAAACGAAGAAGACCACGAATAATCAACAGGCTGCCATTGCATCCGCCAGAAGTCGAGTGAGTTCTTTGA
AAATCTTTATTAGAGTTATTTGTGACAATTTGCCACTTTTTTTTTAATGTTTAATGAATCTGTAACGAAA
TTAATACCAAGGGTGTCCAACAGAACTATCTGAGCGGTTATTTAATTTTTAGATAGTATATTTCTTCCGA
TCGTAACATACATATTTTCAAGCATAGTACTGTGATTTAAGTTACAGTTTTCCAATCAGTCTTGATTTTA
ATAAAAACTTTTCAACTGCAAAAATGCCTCTGAAGTATTTTTCTATATTTTTATAGTTGAATAATTTTTT
GATTGGCACAAAGACCGCCGAGATATGAGCCGTTAAAGTAAAGCTGCATGGATTCAATATGGTTTGTATT
TGATTGGAGTCACTTACATGGAAATATTTGTATTTAAATCTCATATTTTAAAACAAGACAAACACCAAAT
TAAATTTTTATTAATCTGAACATTTTTCAATCGATTTGGTAAACAAATTATTAGATGTTTCCCTCAAAAA
TTGTAACAATTCCTAAATTGTGGCACTTATAATAACATCGTCCTGAATTCTCAAAAAAAACCGAATGCTA
AGAGAGATTTCGTTTAACTGGGACCTGTAACTGAATTTTCAAATATTGGCAGTTTTTGATAAACTGGGAG
GGAAATCAAAAACCAAAACTACAGTACCCCTCGTGTTATAATAAATTGTCATTCACTCCTTTTTTGTTCC
CAACATTTGCTCCCATCTCCTGACGAGAAAGAACAATTTTATGAGCACGGGAACCCGTGGGCGTCCATCC
GTTCCTCCTGTGCAATTTCAGCCCCCTTCCTCTACATTCTCTGTGTTCCCGTTTTTATCGTTTTATGGGT
ATCGGGAACGGACAGATCGCTTCCATTTGCTTCTATTCCGTCCTCACAAGACGTCCCACTAACTGATTTT
CTTCTGATTTCTTTTCACTGAAAATGGGAAAGAAAGAAAAAGACGATGAATCGACGACTTCTTCTCAGGA
GAAGGTGAAGAAGAAGGATAAGGAGAAAGTTCATCTAAGGCTGAAAGATAAAGTAAAAAAACTTAGAAAA
TCTAAGTCGATTGCAGTATCTTCTCCAGCTGATTATATGACTTGTCAGTGTGAACCATGCAAAAAAGTAG
CTCTCGAGGTAATAATTTTTAAACTCAATACGTAGTTAAGTTTGAACTCCTTTTAATTTACTTATCATCT
AATTTACCGTCACAATAGTACTTCCATTAGCAATTATTTTAAAATTACATGCATAGCTTCAATGTTCGTT
TTTTTGCGTTCTCATATCGTATGTTGTCTGCCTCTCGAATACTGACTGTCCGACTAGAATGTCCCGGTAG
GATTACTGTACGGTCACTGGGAATAAACTGTTTCTGAAATCAATCTGAAATTCCGTAGATCTTCTTGGTT
CAATTTCTTATTCCTCAATCTTTGGACAACGTCACCTTCAGAGTCGTCGTTGAGTATCCCATCATTAACT
AGTCAATCTTTCTCTCTTTTTCATTTCCCCCAACTTTTCTGCATATTTTTTGACGACGACGACCTCGACG
GCAACGAGAATACATTTATCTATTTTTTAGTATAGCATATATACATTTTCTACTTTTCTCTAACCCATTT
CAGACGTATAGATTTTGGTTTTCGAATGCAACTTTGAGATTTTTCAAAGATCTTCAGATGGGAGCAGTGG
ACTGTCTATTTGATATTCTTAAAATGTACTCTATAAAAGATGAAACTGTAATGACCAATTCCCTACATAA
ATATTTTTAACTAATTGGTCGGATATTTGGGGATCAGAGAAGTACTTGTTTTTGCGATATTAATAATGAT
ATATTTTTCTAGTAAAAAAATGTTAAGCGATTTGTGAATAATTAAGTTGGCTTGAAAAAGATTTTTTGAT
AGCTATGTATTTTGTTAATTTAAATCAGATTTTAAAACTTTATTATTGACTATTTATATATATTATATAT
TATATATTTTCATGGTTTAATCAAAATCTATTAAATTATTTCTAAGATCTCTAAATATCGAATTCTCTAA
AAAGCTTCATCAACAAAAGCATTTCAATTATCTAACACAATGAGAATAATTCAAGAACTGAAATAGAAAG
AAATCTAGAAAAAAAAGAGAGTGAGGTGCCCTATTAAATCGGTGCTCTCCTCTCTAACAGAAGCGCCTAC
ACGCACCCAAGAGAGCTCTTTTTCTTTCTTTTTTCGGAGCACACATACACGCATACACTCCTCAGAAGTG
TATAGAGAAAATGGGAGAAGAAGCGAAAGAAGACGAAGAAGCGGTTGTGATGTATGCATCGGGCGTTTCT
ATCCCTCTCCGTGAGCAACGAGCTAGTCAACCCATCGATCCATTTTTGTGAGCACACACAGAGAGAGACT
CAAACACACTCACAGCTTCACACTGAGCTCCAAGAGCTCTGTAGAGAGAAGCCAGAGTATGCTTTCCTCG
ATTTTCCTAACGTCTTCTTCTTCTGCTTTTTTCTTTTTCCCAACGAGTTGTAGTCCACTAACTTCAATTT
TTCCTCCAGAGAAAGAGTTTTAGAGAGACAGCTGATAAATACACTAGAGAAATAAAAAGAATGATAAAAA
TTTGCTATTTTAATCAGTTCCCTCTCGTTTCTCTAAGTTTTGTTGTTGGGTTGGGAAATTAAAATTGGAA
AATGGAAATAACGTTTTTTTCTGTCTAATCTTGAATTCTCCAGACATTTCTTATTTCCTTTTTTGTTGCA
AGTTTTTCTTCCTTCTCTAATTTTTAATCAAAGATATCTCGCTATGAACTTTGAATTTTTGATATTTTGA
TTCTATAAATACATAAAGTAATCTAAATGCTCTTTTAAAATAAATCTACAGTAGCCCTATTTTCAGCCTA
GGATGTCTGATTCCGCTGTTGTTGCCGCCGCTGTCGAGCCAAAGGTCCCAAAGGCTAAGGCCGCCAAGGC
CGCCAAGCCAGCCGCCAAGGCCGCCAAGCCAACCAAAGTTGCCAAGGCCAAGGCTCCAGTCGCTCACCCA
CCATACATCAACATGATCAAGGAGGCCATCAAGCAGCTCAAGGACCGCAAAGGAGCTTCCAAGCAGGCAA
TCCTCAAGTTCATCTCCCAAAACTACAAGCTCGGAGACAATGTCATCCAGATCAATGCTCATCTCCGTCA
GGCTCTCAAGCGTGGTGTCACCAGCAAGGCCCTTGTTCAAGCCGCCGGATCCGGAGCCAACGGACGTTTC
CGTGTGCCAGAGAAGGCCGCCGCCGCCAAGAAGCCAGCAGCAGCCAAGAAGCCAGCAGCAGCCAAGAAAC
CAGCAGCCGCCAAGAAAGCCACTGGAGAGAAGAAGGCAAAGAAGCCAGCCGCTGCCAAGCCAAAGAAGGC
CGCCACCGGAGATAAGAAGGTCAAGAAGGCCAAGAGCCCAAAGAAGGTTGCCAAGCCAGCTGCCAAGAAG
GTCGCCAAGTCTCCAGCCAAGAAGGCCGCTCCAAAGAAGATCGCCAAGCCAGCTGCCAAGAAGGCCGCCA
AGCCAGCCGCCAAGGCCGCATGCATGTCCGAACTCATCAAGGAGAACATGCACATGAAGCTCTACATGGA
GGGAACCGTAGACAACCACCACTTCAAGTGCACCTCCGAGGGAGAGGGAAAGCCATACGAGGGAACCCAA
ACCATGCGTATCAAGGTCGTCGAGGGAGGACCACTCCCATTCGCCTTCGACATCCTCGCCACCTCCTTCC
TCTACGGGTCCAAGGTAAGTTTAAACATATATATACTAACTAACCCTGATTATTTAAATTTTCAGACCTT
CATCAACCACACCCAAGGAATCCCAGACTTCTTCAAGCAATCCTTCCCAGAGGGATTCACCTGGGAGCGT
GTCACCACCTACGAGGACGGAGGAGTCCTCACCGCCACCCAAGACACCTCCCTCCAAGACGGATGCCTCA
TCTACAACGTCAAGATCCGTGGAGTCAACTTCACCTCCAACGGACCAGTCATGCAAAAGAAGACCCTCGG
ATGGGAGACCTTCACCGAGACCCTCTACCCAGCCGACGGAGGACTAGAGGGACGTAACGACATGGCCCTC
AAGCTCGTCGGAGGCTCCCACCTCATCGCCAACATCAAGGTAAGTTTAAACAGTTCGGTACTAACTAACC
ATACATATTTAAATTTTCAGACCACCTACCGTTCCAAGAAGCCAGCCAAGAACCTCAAGATGCCAGGAGT
CTACTACGTTGACTACCGTCTAGAGCGTATCAAGGAGGCCAACAACGAGACCTACGTCGAGCAACACGAG
GTCGCCGTCGCCCGTTACTGCGACCTCCCATCCAAGCTCGGACACAAGCTCAACTAAAAGCTTTGGAATT
CATCTCGCGCCCGTGCCTCTGACTTCTAAGTCCAATTACTCTTCAACATCCCTACATGCTCTTTCTCCCT
GTGCTCCCACCCCCTATTTTTGTTATTATCAAAAAACTTCTCTTAATTTCTTTGTTTTTTAGCTTCTTTT
AAGTCACCTCTAACAATGAAATTGTGTAGATTCAAAAATAGAATTAATTCGTAATAAAAAGTCGAAAAAA
ATTGTGCTCCCTCCCCCCATTAATAATAATTCTATCCCAAAATCTACACAATGTTCTGTGTACACTTCTT
ATGTTTTTTACTTCTGATAAATTTTTTTGAAACATCATAGAAAAAACCGCACACAAAATACCTTATCATA
TGTTACGTTTCAGTTTATGACCGCAATTTTTATTTCTTCGCACGTCTGGGCCTCTCATGACGTCAAATCA
TGCTCATCGTGAAAAAGTTTTGGAGTATTTTTGGAATTTTTCAATCAAGTGAAAGTTTATGAAATTAATT
TTCCTGCTTTTGCTTTTTGGGGTTTCCCCTATTGTTTGTCAAGATTTCGAGGACGGCGTTTTTCTTGCTA
AAATCACAAGTATTGATGAGCACGATGCAAGAAAGATCGGAAGAAGGTTTGGGTTTGAGGCTCAGTGGAA
GGTGAGTAGAAGTTGATAATTTGAAAGTGGAGTAGTGTCTATGGGGTTTTTGCCTTAAATGACAGAATAC
ATTCCCAATATACCAAACATAACTGTTTGGGCCCGGTACCCAGCTTTTGTTCCCTTTAGTGAGGGTTAAT
TGCGCGCTTGGCGTAATCATGGTCATAGCTGTTTCCTGTGTGAAATTGTTATCCGCTCACAATTCCACAC
AACATACGAGCCGGGAGCATAAAGTGTAAAGCCTGGGGTGCCTAATGAGTGAGCTAACTCACATTAATTG
CGTTGCGCTCACTGCCCGCTTTCCAGTCGGGAAACCTGTCGTGCCAGCTGCATTAATGAATCGGCCAACG
CGCGGGGAGAGGCGGTTTGCGTATTGGGCGCTCTTCCGCTTCCTCGCTCACTGACTCGCTGCGCTCGGTC
GTTCGGCTGCGGCGAGCGGTATCAGCTCACTCAAAGGCGGTAATACGGTTATCCACAGAATCAGGGGATA
ACGCAGGAAAGAACATGTGAGCAAAAGGCCAGCAAAAGGCCAGGAACCGTAAAAAGGCCGCGTTGCTGGC
GTTTTTCCATAGGCTCCGCCCCCCTGACGAGCATCACAAAAATCGACGCTCAAGTCAGAGGTGGCGAAAC
CCGACAGGACTATAAAGATACCAGGCGTTTCCCCCTGGAAGCTCCCTCGTGCGCTCTCCTGTTCCGACCC
TGCCGCTTACCGGATACCTGTCCGCCTTTCTCCCTTCGGGAAGCGTGGCGCTTTCTCATAGCTCACGCTG
TAGGTATCTCAGTTCGGTGTAGGTCGTTCGCTCCAAGCTGGGCTGTGTGCACGAACCCCCCGTTCAGCCC
GACCGCTGCGCCTTATCCGGTAACTATCGTCTTGAGTCCAACCCGGTAAGACACGACTTATCGCCACTGG
CAGCAGCCACTGGTAACAGGATTAGCAGAGCGAGGTATGTAGGCGGTGCTACAGAGTTCTTGAAGTGGTG
GCCTAACTACGGCTACACTAGAAGAACAGTATTTGGTATCTGCGCTCTGCTGAAGCCAGTTACCTTCGGA
AAAAGAGTTGGTAGCTCTTGATCCGGCAAACAAACCACCGCTGGTAGCGGTGGTTTTTTTGTTTGCAAGC
AGCAGATTACGCGCAGAAAAAAAGGATCTCAAGAAGATCCTTTGATCTTTTCTACGGGGTCTGACGCTCA
GTGGAACGAAAACTCACGTTAAGGGATTTTGGTCATGAGATTATCAAAAAGGATCTTCACCTAGATCCTT
TTAAATTAAAAATGAAGTTTTAAATCAATCTAAAGTATATATGAGTAAACTTGGTCTGACAGTTACCAAT
GCTTAATCAGTGAGGCACCTATCTCAGCGATCTGCCTATTTCGTTCATCCATAGTTGCCTGACTCCCCGT
CGTGTAGATAACTACGATACGGGAGGGCTTACCATCTGGCCCCAGTGCTGCAATGATACCGCGAGACCCA
CGCTCACCGGCTCCAGATTTATCAGCAATAAACCAGCCAGCCGGAAGGGCCGAGCGCAGAAGTGGTCCTG
CAACTTTATCCGCCTCCATCCAGTCTATTAATTGTTGCCGGGAAGCTAGAGTAAGTAGTTCGCCAGTTAA
TAGTTTGCGCAACGTTGTTGCCATTGCTACAGGCATCGTGGTGTCACGCTCGTCGTTTGGTATGGCTTCA
TTCAGCTCCGGTTCCCAACGATCAAGGCGAGTTACATGATCCCCCATGTTGTGCAAAAAAGCGGTTAGCT
CCTTCGGTCCTCCGATCGTTGTCAGAAGTAAGTTGGCCGCAGTGTTATCACTCATGGTTATGGCAGCACT
GCATAATTCTCTTACTGTCATGCCATCCGTAAGATGCTTTTCTGTGACTGGTGAGTACTCAACCAAGTCA
TTCTGAGAATAGTGTATGCGGCGACCGAGTTGCTCTTGCCCGGCGTCAATACGGGATAATACCGCGCCAC
ATAGCAGAACTTTAAAAGTGCTCATCATTGGAAAACGTTCTTCGGGGCGAAAACTCTCAAGGATCTTACC
GCTGTTGAGATCCAGTTCGATGTAACCCACTCGTGCACCCAACTGATCTTCAGCATCTTTTACTTTCACC
AGCGTTTCTGGGTGAGCAAAAACAGGAAGGCAAAATGCCGCAAAAAAGGGAATAAGGGCGACACGGAAAT
GTTGAATACTCATACTCTTCCTTTTTCAATATTATTGAAGCATTTATCAGGGTTATTGTCTCATGAGCGG
ATACATATTTGAATGTATTTAGAAAAATAAACAAATAGGGGTTCCGCGCACATTTCCCCGAAAAGTGCCA
CCTAAATTGTAAGCGTTAATATTTTGTTAAAATTCGCGTTAAATTTTTGTTAAATCAGCTCATTTTTTAA
CCAATAGGCCGAAATCGGCAAAATCCCTTATAAATCAAAAGAATAGACCGAGATAGGGT
[37 nt withheld, positions 9184-9220]
AAAGAACGTGGACTCCAACGTCAAAGG
[49 nt withheld, positions 9248-9296]
T
[91 nt withheld, positions 9298-9388]
G
[100 nt withheld, positions 9390-9489]
